>Addgene plasmid #163575 | Dcp2 ΔN | addgene full sequence | sequence record 323989 | Addgene NGS Result
AACGCCAGCAACGCGGCCTTTTTACGGTTCCTGGCCTTTTGCTGGCCTTTTGCTCACATGTTCTTTCCTG
CGTTATCCCCTGATTCTGTGGATAACCGTATTACCGCCTTTGAGTGAGCTGATACCGCTCGCCGCAGCCG
AACGACCGAGCGCAGCGAGTCAGTGAGCGAGGAAGCGGAAGAGCGCCCAATACGCAAACCGCCTCTCCCC
GCGCGTTGGCCGATTCATTAATGCAGCTGGCACGACAGGTTTCCCGACTGGAAAGCGGGCAGTGAGCGCA
ACGCAATTAATGTGAGTTAGCTCACTCATTAGGCACCCCAGGCTTTACACTTTATGCTTCCGGCTCGTAT
GTTGTGTGGAATTGTGAGCGGATAACAATTTCACACAGGAAACAGCTATGACCATGATTACGCCAAGCGC
GCAATTAACCCTCACTAAAGGGAACAAAAGCTGGAGCTCTCGTCGTAAGGCTGACACTGCAGAAGAAAAG
TCATAATTTGAATACTAGCCGGTATGAAACTGTGATTGATTAACCTGGGGTTACCTAAAGAGAACATAAG
TAATACTCATGACAGAATCAAAACACAATACAAAATTTATCCGAACCTCGGCCCGACTGCCGGCTCGCCG
GGAAAGGGGACAACCGCTTCTATCCGTCGACTAACTTCATCGGCCCAATGGAAGCTATGATATGGGGATT
TCCATTGAGCCGATAGCAATGTAGGGTAATACTGTTGCGTATATAGTGATAGTTATTGAATTTTATTACC
CTGCGGGAATATTGAGACATCACTAAGCACGAATTTTACGTCTGAGGAAAGTTGAATGATGGCAAAATAA
CCAGGAAAAACAAATATTGAATCCTTGTGAAGGATTCCACAGTTGTTTAATCCTCCTTAAGCTCACTTAG
TATCAATTGTCTAAATAATATTGCTTTGAATCTGAAAAAAATAAAAGTACCTTCGCATTAGACATCGACA
TCGCGAATGAATGAAGATCAATTGAAATCCTATGCGGAAGAACAATTGAAATTGTTGTTGGGTATCACTA
AGGAGGAGCAGATTGATCCCGGTAGAGAGTTGCTGAATATGTTACATACTGCAGTGCAAGCTAACAGTAA
TAATAATGCGGTCTCCAACGGACAGGTACCCTCGAGCCAAGAGCTTCAGCATTTGAAAGAGCAATCAGGA
GAACACAACCAACAGAAGGATCAGCAGTCATCGTTTTCTTCTCAACAACAACCTTCAATATTTCCATCTC
TTTCTGAACCGTTTGCTAACAATAAGAATGTTATACCACCTACTATGCCAATGGCTAACGTATTCATGTC
AAATCCTCAATTGTTTGCGACAATGAATGGCCAGCCTTTTGCACCTTTCCCATTTATGTTACCATTAACT
AACAATAGTAATAGCGCTAACCCTATTCCAACTCCGGTCCCCCCTAATTTTAATGCTCCTCCGAATCCGA
TGGCTTTTGGTGTTCCAAACATGCATAACCTTTCTGGACCAGCAGTATCTCAACCGTTTTCCTTGCCTCC
TGCTCCTTTACCGAGGGACTCTGGTTACAGCAGCTCCTCCCCTGGGCAGTTGTTAGATATACTAAATTCG
AAAAAGCCTGACAGCAACGTGCAATCAAGCAAAAAGCCAAAGCTTAAAATCTTACAGAGAGGAACGGACT
TGAATTCAATCAAGCAAAACAATAATGATGAAACTGCTCATTCAAACTCTCAAGCTTTGCTAGATTTGTT
GAAAAAACCAACATCATCGCAGAAGATACACGCTTCCAAACCAGATACTTCCTTTTTACCAAATGACTCC
GTATCTGGTATACAAGATGCAGAATATGAAGATTTCGAGAGTAGTTCAGATGAAGAGGTGGAGACAGCTA
GAGATGAAAGAAATTCATTGAATGTAGATATTGGGGTGAACGTTATGCCAAGCGAAAAAGACAGCCGAAG
AAGTCAAAAGGAAAAACCAAGGAACGACGCAAGCAAAACAAACTTGAACGCTTCTGCAGAATCTAATAGT
GTAGAATGGGGGCCTGGTAAATCTTCACCCTCGACTCAGAGTAAACAGAATTCATCAGTAGGAATGCAGA
ATAAATATCGTCAAGAAATTCACATTGGTGATAGTGATGCATATGAAGTCTTCGAAAGCAGTTCTGACGA
AGAAGATGGAAAAAAATTGGAAGAACTGGAACAAACTCAAGACAACTCCAAATTAATTAGCCAAGATATT
TTAAAAGAGAACAATTTCCAAGACGGTGAAGTGCCTCATAGAGATATGCCCACTGAAAGTAATAAATCTA
TAAACGAAACTGTCGGGTTATCATCAACAACAAATACTGTAAAAAAGGTACCCAAAGTTAAAATACTAAA
ACGAGGTGAAACCTTTGCCAGTCTGGCGAATGATAAAAAAGCTTTTGATTCAAGCTCCAATGTGTCTTCA
TCAAAAGATTTATTACAGATGCTAAGAAACCCAATTTCCTCTACTGTATCTTCAAATCAGCAATCACCAA
AATCTCAACATCTAAGTGGGGATGAAGAAATCATGATGATGTTGAAGAGGAATTCTGTGTCAAAACCTCA
AAATAGCGAAGAAAATGCATCAACTTCAAGTATAAACGATGCGAATGCAAGCGAACTTTTGGGAATGTTA
AAACAAAAGGAAAAAGACATTACAGCACCAAAACAGCCCTATAATGTTGACTCATACTCGCAGAAAAATT
CAGCTAAAGGATTGTTGAATATTTTGAAAAAGAACGACTCTACCGGGTACCCTCGCACTGAGGGTGGACC
GTCAAGTGAAATGTCAACGTCAATGAAACGCAACGACGCTACAAATAATCAAGAATTAGATAAGAATTCA
ACAGAGTTATTAAACTACTTAAAGCCCAAGCCTCTTAATGATGGGTATGAGAATATTTCAAATAAGGACA
GTTCTCATGAATTACTGAATATATTGCATGGTAATAAAAACAGCAGCGCCTTCAATAATAATGTATATGC
AACTGACGGATATTCCTTGGCATCTGATAACAACGAAAATTCCTCAAATAAACTACTAAATATGCTGCAA
AACAGGTCTAGTGCAATAAATGAGCCCAACTTCGACGTCCGTTCGAATGGAACTTCAGGGTCTAATGAAT
TATTAAGCATTTTGCATAGGAAGCGGATCCCCGGGTTAATTAACAGTAAAGGAGAAGAACTTTTCACTGG
AGTTGTCCCAATTCTTGTTGAATTAGATGGTGATGTTAATGGGCACAAATTTTCTGTCAGTGGAGAGGGT
GAAGGTGATGCAACATACGGAAAACTTACCCTTAAATTTATTTGCACTACTGGAAAACTACCTGTTCCAT
GGCCAACACTTGTCACTACTTTCACTTATGGTGTTCAATGCTTTTCAAGATACCCAGATCATATGAAACG
GCATGACTTTTTCAAGAGTGCCATGCCCGAAGGTTATGTACAGGAAAGAACTATATTTTTCAAAGATGAC
GGGAACTACAAGACACGTGCTGAAGTCAAGTTTGAAGGTGATACCCTTGTTAATAGAATCGAGTTAAAAG
GTATTGATTTTAAAGAAGATGGAAACATTCTTGGACACAAATTGGAATACAACTATAACTCACACAATGT
ATACATCATGGCAGACAAACAAAAGAATGGAATCAAAGTTAACTTCAAAATTAGACACAACATTGAAGAT
GGAAGCGTTCAACTAGCAGACCATTATCAACAAAATACTCCAATTGGCGATGGCCCTGTCCTTTTACCAG
ACAACCATTACCTGTCCACACAATCTGCCCTTTCGAAAGATCCCAACGAAAAGAGAGACCACATGGTCCT
TCTTGAGTTTGTAACAGCTGCTGGGATTACACATGGCATGGATGAACTATACAAATAGGGCGCGCCACTT
CTAAATAAGCGAATTTCTTATGATTTATGATTTTTATTATTAAATAAGTTATAAAAAAAATAAGTGTATA
CAAATTTTAAAGTGACTCTTAGGTTTTAAAACGAAAATTCTTATTCTTGAGTAACTCTTTCCTGTAGGTC
AGGTTGCTTTCTCAGGTATAGTATGAGGTCGCTCTTATTGACCACACCTCTACCGGCAGATCCGCTAGGG
ATAACAGGGTAATATAGATCCCCCGGGCTGCAGGAATTCGATATCAAGCTTATCGATACCGTCGACCTCG
AGGGGGGGCCCGGTACCCAATTCGCCCTATAGTGAGTCGTATTACGCGCGCTCACTGGCCGTCGTTTTAC
AACGTCGTGACTGGGAAAACCCTGGCGTTACCCAACTTAATCGCCTTGCAGCACATCCCCCTTTCGCCAG
CTGGCGTAATAGCGAAGAGGCCCGCACCGATCGCCCTTCCCAACAGTTGCGCAGCCTGAATGGCGAATGG
[124 nt withheld, positions 4411-4534]
C
[91 nt withheld, positions 4536-4626]
A
[49 nt withheld, positions 4628-4676]
CCTTTGACGTTGGAGTCCACGTTCTTT
[37 nt withheld, positions 4704-4740]
ACCCTATCTCGGTCTATTCTTTTGATTTATAAGGGATTTTGCCGATTTCGGCCTATTGGTTAAAAAATGA
GCTGATTTAACAAAAATTTAACGCGAATTTTAACAAAATATTAACGCTTACAATTTCCTGATGCGGTATT
TTCTCCTTACGCATCTGTGCGGTATTTCACACCGCATAGGGTAATAACTGATATAATTAAATTGAAGCTC
TAATTTGTGAGTTTAGTATACATGCATTTACTTATAATACAGTTTTTTAGTTTTGCTGGCCGCATCTTCT
CAAATATGCTTCCCAGCCTGCTTTTCTGTAACGTTCACCCTCTACCTTAGCATCCCTTCCCTTTGCAAAT
AGTCCTCTTCCAACAATAATAATGTCAGATCCTGTAGAGACCACATCATCCACGGTTCTATACTGTTGAC
CCAATGCGTCTCCCTTGTCATCTAAACCCACACCGGGTGTCATAATCAACCAATCGTAACCTTCATCTCT
TCCACCCATGTCTCTTTGAGCAATAAAGCCGATAACAAAATCTTTGTCGCTCTTCGCAATGTCAACAGTA
CCCTTAGTATATTCTCCAGTAGATAGGGAGCCCTTGCATGACAATTCTGCTAACATCAAAAGGCCTCTAG
GTTCCTTTGTTACTTCTTCTGCCGCCTGCTTCAAACCGCTAACAATACCTGGGCCCACCACACCGTGTGC
ATTCGTAATGTCTGCCCATTCTGCTATTCTGTATACACCCGCAGAGTACTGCAATTTGACTGTATTACCA
ATGTCAGCAAATTTTCTGTCTTCGAAGAGTAAAAAATTGTACTTGGCGGATAATGCCTTTAGCGGCTTAA
CTGTGCCCTCCATGGAAAAATCAGTCAAGATATCCACATGTGTTTTTAGTAAACAAATTTTGGGACCTAA
TGCTTCAACTAACTCCAGTAATTCCTTGGTGGTACGAACATCCAATGAAGCACACAAGTTTGTTTGCTTT
TCGTGCATGATATTAAATAGCTTGGCAGCAACAGGACTAGGATGAGTAGCAGCACGTTCCTTATATGTAG
CTTTCGACATGATTTATCTTCGTTTCCTGCAGGTTTTTGTTCTGTGCAGTTGGGTTAAGAATACTGGGCA
ATTTCATGTTTCTTCAACACTACATATGCGTATATATACCAATCTAAGTCTGTGCTCCTTCCTTCGTTCT
TCCTTCTGTTCGGAGATTACCGAATCAAAAAAATTTCAAGGAAACCGAAATCAAAAAAAAGAATAAAAAA
AAAATGATGAATTGAAAAGGTGGTATGGTGCACTCTCAGTACAATCTGCTCTGATGCCGCATAGTTAAGC
CAGCCCCGACACCCGCCAACACCCGCTGACGCGCCCTGACGGGCTTGTCTGCTCCCGGCATCCGCTTACA
GACAAGCTGTGACCGTCTCCGGGAGCTGCATGTGTCAGAGGTTTTCACCGTCATCACCGAAACGCGCGAG
ACGAAAGGGCCTCGTGATACGCCTATTTTTATAGGTTAATGTCATGATAATAATGGTTTCTTAGACGGAT
CGCTTGCCTGTAACTTACACGCGCCTCGTATCTTTTAATGATGGAATAATTTGGGAATTTACTCTGTGTT
TATTTATTTTTATGTTTTGTATTTGGATTTTAGAAAGTAAATAAAGAAGGTAGAAGAGTTACGGAATGAA
GAAAAAAAAATAAACAAAGGTTTAAAAAATTTCAACAAAAAGCGTACTTTACATATATATTTATTAGACA
AGAAAAGCAGATTAAATAGATATACATTCGATTAACGATAAGTAAAATGTAAAATCACAGGATTTTCGTG
TGTGGTCTTCTACACAGACAAGATGAAACAATTCGGCATTAATACCTGAGAGCAGGAAGAGCAAGATAAA
AGGTAGTATTTGTTGGCGATCCCCCTAGAGTCTTTTACATCTTCGGAAAACAAAAACTATTTTTTCTTTA
ATTTCTTTTTTTACTTTCTATTTTTAATTTATATATTTATATTAAAAAATTTAAATTATAATTATTTTTA
TAGCACGTGATGAAAAGGACCCAGGTGGCACTTTTCGGGGAAATGTGCGCGGAACCCCTATTTGTTTATT
TTTCTAAATACATTCAAATATGTATCCGCTCATGAGACAATAACCCTGATAAATGCTTCAATAATATTGA
AAAAGGAAGAGTATGAGTATTCAACATTTCCGTGTCGCCCTTATTCCCTTTTTTGCGGCATTTTGCCTTC
CTGTTTTTGCTCACCCAGAAACGCTGGTGAAAGTAAAAGATGCTGAAGATCAGTTGGGTGCACGAGTGGG
TTACATCGAACTGGATCTCAACAGCGGTAAGATCCTTGAGAGTTTTCGCCCCGAAGAACGTTTTCCAATG
ATGAGCACTTTTAAAGTTCTGCTATGTGGCGCGGTATTATCCCGTATTGACGCCGGGCAAGAGCAACTCG
GTCGCCGCATACACTATTCTCAGAATGACTTGGTTGAGTACTCACCAGTCACAGAAAAGCATCTTACGGA
TGGCATGACAGTAAGAGAATTATGCAGTGCTGCCATAACCATGAGTGATAACACTGCGGCCAACTTACTT
CTGACAACGATCGGAGGACCGAAGGAGCTAACCGCTTTTTTGCACAACATGGGGGATCATGTAACTCGCC
TTGATCGTTGGGAACCGGAGCTGAATGAAGCCATACCAAACGACGAGCGTGACACCACGATGCCTGTAGC
AATGGCAACAACGTTGCGCAAACTATTAACTGGCGAACTACTTACTCTAGCTTCCCGGCAACAATTAATA
GACTGGATGGAGGCGGATAAAGTTGCAGGACCACTTCTGCGCTCGGCCCTTCCGGCTGGCTGGTTTATTG
CTGATAAATCTGGAGCCGGTGAGCGTGGGTCTCGCGGTATCATTGCAGCACTGGGGCCAGATGGTAAGCC
CTCCCGTATCGTAGTTATCTACACGACGGGGAGTCAGGCAACTATGGATGAACGAAATAGACAGATCGCT
GAGATAGGTGCCTCACTGATTAAGCATTGGTAACTGTCAGACCAAGTTTACTCATATATACTTTAGATTG
ATTTAAAACTTCATTTTTAATTTAAAAGGATCTAGGTGAAGATCCTTTTTGATAATCTCATGACCAAAAT
CCCTTAACGTGAGTTTTCGTTCCACTGAGCGTCAGACCCCGTAGAAAAGATCAAAGGATCTTCTTGAGAT
CCTTTTTTTCTGCGCGTAATCTGCTGCTTGCAAACAAAAAAACCACCGCTACCAGCGGTGGTTTGTTTGC
CGGATCAAGAGCTACCAACTCTTTTTCCGAAGGTAACTGGCTTCAGCAGAGCGCAGATACCAAATACTGT
TCTTCTAGTGTAGCCGTAGTTAGGCCACCACTTCAAGAACTCTGTAGCACCGCCTACATACCTCGCTCTG
CTAATCCTGTTACCAGTGGCTGCTGCCAGTGGCGATAAGTCGTGTCTTACCGGGTTGGACTCAAGACGAT
AGTTACCGGATAAGGCGCAGCGGTCGGGCTGAACGGGGGGTTCGTGCACACAGCCCAGCTTGGAGCGAAC
GACCTACACCGAACTGAGATACCTACAGCGTGAGCTATGAGAAAGCGCCACGCTTCCCGAAGGGAGAAAG
GCGGACAGGTATCCGGTAAGCGGCAGGGTCGGAACAGGAGAGCGCACGAGGGAGCTTCCAGGGGGAAACG
CCTGGTATCTTTATAGTCCTGTCGGGTTTCGCCACCTCTGACTTGAGCGTCGATTTTTGTGATGCTCGTC
AGGGGGGCGGAGCCTATGGAAA
Features (pLannotate 1.2.2; 22 found; start..end, strand, type, name):
     48..181     +  rep_origin     RSF ori (fragment): Plasmids containing the RSF 1030 origin of replication can be propagated in E. coli cells that contain additional plasmids with compatible origins.
    183..275     +  CDS            lacI (fragment): lac repressor; lacI; The lac repressor binds to the lac operator to inhibit transcription in E. coli. This inhibition can be relieved by adding lactose or isopropyl-β-D-thiogalactopyranoside (IPTG).
    288..309     +  protein_bind   CAP binding site: CAP binding activates transcription in the presence of cAMP. E. coli catabolite activator protein
    324..354     +  promoter       lac promoter: promoter for the E. coli lac operon
    362..378     +  protein_bind   lac operator: The lac repressor binds to the lac operator to inhibit transcription in E. coli. This inhibition can be relieved by adding lactose or isopropyl-β-D-thiogalactopyranoside (IPTG). lac repressor encoded by lacI
    423..441     +  promoter       T3 promoter: promoter for bacteriophage T3 RNA polymerase
    990..3173    +  CDS            DCP2 (fragment): DCP2_YEAST - Also known as PSU1. Experimental evidence at protein level: Swiss-Prot protein existence level 1. Catalytic component of the decapping complex necessary for the degradation of mRNAs, both in normal mRNA turnover and in nonsense- mediated mRNA decay (PubMed:10508173, PubMed:11139489, PubMed:11741542). Removes the 7-methyl guanine cap structure from mRNA molecules, yielding a 5'-phosphorylated mRNA fragment and 7m-GDP (PubMed:12554866). Decapping is the major pathway of mRNA degradation in yeast and occurs through deadenylation, decapping and subsequent 5' to 3' exonucleolytic decay
   3195..3908    +  CDS            GFP: Aequoria victoria green fluorescent protein
   3929..4116    +  terminator     ADH1 terminator: S. cerevisiae ADH1; transcription terminator for the S. cerevisiae alcohol dehydrogenase 1 (ADH1) gene
   4147..4217    +  misc_feature   MCS (fragment): pBluescript multiple cloning site
   4226..4244    -  promoter       T7 promoter: promoter for bacteriophage T7 RNA polymerase
   4252..4407    +  CDS            lacZα (fragment): LacZα fragment of β-galactosidase; lacZ fragment
   4411..4839    +  rep_origin     f1 ori (sequence partly withheld): f1 bacteriophage origin of replication; arrow indicates direction of (+) strand synthesis
   4867..4918    -  misc_feature   bom (fragment): basis of mobility region from pBR322
   4997..5800    -  CDS            URA3: orotidine-5'-phosphate decarboxylase, required for uracil biosynthesis; S. cerevisiae URA3; yeast auxotrophic marker, counterselectable with 5-fluoroorotic acid (5-FOA)
   5801..6016    -  promoter       URA3 promoter: S. cerevisiae URA3
   6024..6073    -  misc_feature   bom (fragment): basis of mobility region from pBR322
   6175..6210    -  CDS            rop (fragment): Rop protein, which maintains plasmids at low copy number; rop
   6278..6781    -  misc_feature   CEN/ARS: S. cerevisiae CEN6 centromere fused to an autonomously replicating sequence
   6818..6922    +  promoter       AmpR promoter: bla
   6923..7783    +  CDS            AmpR: β-lactamase; bla; confers resistance to ampicillin, carbenicillin, and related antibiotics
   7954..8542    +  rep_origin     ori: high-copy-number ColE1/pMB1/pBR322/pUC origin of replication
