[The description below was written by a language model from this plasmid's Addgene catalogue record and pLannotate feature annotations shown in this document.]
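Description:
Dcp2 ΔN is a yeast expression plasmid built on the pRP1903 backbone, designed to produce an N-terminally truncated form of the Saccharomyces cerevisiae decapping enzyme Dcp2 at endogenous levels. It is a shuttle vector. In E. coli it replicates from a ColE1/pUC-type origin and is selected with ampicillin through the β-lactamase gene. In yeast a CEN/ARS element (CEN6 centromere fused to an autonomously replicating sequence) maintains it stably at low copy, and URA3 under its own promoter provides uracil prototrophy, with the option of counterselection on 5-FOA. The backbone also carries pBluescript-style remnants, including an f1 origin, lac promoter/operator and lacZα fragments, and flanking T3 and T7 promoters. Several small annotated fragments (RSF ori, lacI, rop, bom) appear to be partial matches to backbone sequence rather than functional parts.

The insert, cloned between SacI and BamHI, encodes Dcp2 residues 243–970, with residues 1–242 removed. According to the depositor, the deleted N-terminal domain binds RNA and carries the enzymatic activity, so the protein retains only the C-terminal portion. The record states that transcription is driven by the DCP2 promoter. This promoter is not annotated in the feature table, but presumably lies in the unannotated stretch upstream of the coding fragment. GFP is fused in frame to the C terminus, and the ADH1 terminator ends the transcript. Native promoter control, a centromeric backbone and a fluorescent tag make the construct suitable for imaging the localisation and abundance of this Dcp2 fragment in living yeast. This fits the associated study of P body protein composition and the features that determine recruitment to these granules.
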