Addgene plasmid #163575: Dcp2 ΔN
Purpose: express wild type Dcp2 ΔN(243-970) at endogenous level in S.cerevisiae
Depositing lab: Roy Parker. Depositing organization: University of Colorado, Boulder. Publication: A quantitative inventory of yeast P body proteins reveals principles of composition and specificity. Xing W, Muhlrad D, Parker R, Rosen MK. Elife. 2020 Jun 19;9. pii: 56525. doi: 10.7554/eLife.56525. PubMed 32553117.
Backbone
  Vector backbone: pRP1903
  Backbone size w/o insert (bp): 5827
  Vector type: Yeast Expression
  Selectable markers: URA3
Growth in bacteria
  Bacterial resistance: Ampicillin, 100 μg/mL
  Growth temperature: 37°C
  Growth strain: DH5alpha
  Copy number: Low Copy
Gene/Insert
  Gene/Insert name: Dcp2
  Species: S. cerevisiae (budding yeast)
  Insert size (bp): 2184
  Mutation: Truncation of N-terminal domain (1-242) of Dcp2
  Entrez Gene: DCP2 (a.k.a. YNL118C, PSU1)
  Promoter: DCP2 promoter
  Tag / fusion protein: GFP (C terminal on insert)
  Cloning method: Restriction Enzyme; 5′ cloning site SacI (not destroyed); 3′ cloning site BamHI (not destroyed)
  Sequencing primers: 5′ See comments; 3′ Dcp2-seq3: CCACATTGATAAGGGTCTC
Terms and licenses: Academic/Nonprofit Terms; Industry Terms: Not Available to Industry
Depositor comments: Lacking N-terminal domain, which binds RNA and has enzymatic activities. 5' sequenceing primers: Dcp2-seq1b:CGAATTTTACGTCTGAGGAAAG. Dcp2-seq2b: gacatagattgttgcattag. Dcp2-seq3b: cttcagcatttgaaagagca Dcp2-seq4b:gcaaaacaataatgatgaaa Dcp2-seq5b: gagaacaatttccaagacgg. Dcp2-seq7:tgaaacgcaacgacgctaca Dcp2-seq8b: GATACCCAGATCATATGAAACG
How to cite: Dcp2 ΔN was a gift from Roy Parker (Addgene plasmid # 163575 ; http://n2t.net/addgene:163575 ; RRID:Addgene_163575)
