>Addgene plasmid #163575 | Dcp2 ΔN | depositor partial sequence | sequence record 316997 | insert sequence including restrictions sites
GAGCTCTCGTCGTAAGGCTGACACTGCAGAAGAAAAGTCATAATTTGAATACTAGCCGGTATGAAACTGT
GATTGATTAACCTGGGGTTACCTAAAGAGAACATAAGTAATACTCATGACAGAATCAAAACACAATACAA
AATTTATCCGAACCTCGGCCCGACTGCCGGCTCGCCGGGAAAGGGGACAACCGCTTCTATCCGTCGACTA
ACTTCATCGGCCCAATGGAAGCTATGATATGGGGATTTCCATTGAGCCGATAGCAATGTAGGGTAATACT
GTTGCGTATATAGTGATAGTTATTGAATTTTATTACCCTGCGGGAATATTGAGACATCACTAAGCACGAA
TTTTACGTCTGAGGAAAGTTGAATGATGGCAAAATAACCAGGAAAAACAAATATTGAATCCTTGTGAAGG
ATTCCACAGTTGTTTAATCCTCCTTAAGCTCACTTAGTATCAATTGTCTAAATAATATTGCTTTGAATCT
GAAAAAAATAAAAGTACCTTCGCATTAGACATCGACATCGCGAATGAATGAAGATCAATTGAAATCCTAT
GCGGAAGAACAATTGAAATTGTTGTTGGGTATCACTAAGGAGGAGCAGATTGATCCCGGTAGAGAGTTGC
TGAATATGTTACATACTGCAGTGCAAGCTAACAGTAATAATAATGCGGTCTCCAACGGACAGGTACCCTC
GAGCCAAGAGCTTCAGCATTTGAAAGAGCAATCAGGAGAACACAACCAACAGAAGGATCAGCAGTCATCG
TTTTCTTCTCAACAACAACCTTCAATATTTCCATCTCTTTCTGAACCGTTTGCTAACAATAAGAATGTTA
TACCACCTACTATGCCAATGGCTAACGTATTCATGTCAAATCCTCAATTGTTTGCGACAATGAATGGCCA
GCCTTTTGCACCTTTCCCATTTATGTTACCATTAACTAACAATAGTAATAGCGCTAACCCTATTCCAACT
CCGGTCCCCCCTAATTTTAATGCTCCTCCGAATCCGATGGCTTTTGGTGTTCCAAACATGCATAACCTTT
CTGGACCAGCAGTATCTCAACCGTTTTCCTTGCCTCCTGCTCCTTTACCGAGGGACTCTGGTTACAGCAG
CTCCTCCCCTGGGCAGTTGTTAGATATACTAAATTCGAAAAAGCCTGACAGCAACGTGCAATCAAGCAAA
AAGCCAAAGCTTAAAATCTTACAGAGAGGAACGGACTTGAATTCAATCAAGCAAAACAATAATGATGAAA
CTGCTCATTCAAACTCTCAAGCTTTGCTAGATTTGTTGAAAAAACCAACATCATCGCAGAAGATACACGC
TTCCAAACCAGATACTTCCTTTTTACCAAATGACTCCGTATCTGGTATACAAGATGCAGAATATGAAGAT
TTCGAGAGTAGTTCAGATGAAGAGGTGGAGACAGCTAGAGATGAAAGAAATTCATTGAATGTAGATATTG
GGGTGAACGTTATGCCAAGCGAAAAAGACAGCCGAAGAAGTCAAAAGGAAAAACCAAGGAACGACGCAAG
CAAAACAAACTTGAACGCTTCTGCAGAATCTAATAGTGTAGAATGGGGGCCTGGTAAATCTTCACCCTCG
ACTCAGAGTAAACAGAATTCATCAGTAGGAATGCAGAATAAATATCGTCAAGAAATTCACATTGGTGATA
GTGATGCATATGAAGTCTTCGAAAGCAGTTCTGACGAAGAAGATGGAAAAAAATTGGAAGAACTGGAACA
AACTCAAGACAACTCCAAATTAATTAGCCAAGATATTTTAAAAGAGAACAATTTCCAAGACGGTGAAGTG
CCTCATAGAGATATGCCCACTGAAAGTAATAAATCTATAAACGAAACTGTCGGGTTATCATCAACAACAA
ATACTGTAAAAAAGGTACCCAAAGTTAAAATACTAAAACGAGGTGAAACCTTTGCCAGTCTGGCGAATGA
TAAAAAAGCTTTTGATTCAAGCTCCAATGTGTCTTCATCAAAAGATTTATTACAGATGCTAAGAAACCCA
ATTTCCTCTACTGTATCTTCAAATCAGCAATCACCAAAATCTCAACATCTAAGTGGGGATGAAGAAATCA
TGATGATGTTGAAGAGGAATTCTGTGTCAAAACCTCAAAATAGCGAAGAAAATGCATCAACTTCAAGTAT
AAACGATGCGAATGCAAGCGAACTTTTGGGAATGTTAAAACAAAAGGAAAAAGACATTACAGCACCAAAA
CAGCCCTATAATGTTGACTCATACTCGCAGAAAAATTCAGCTAAAGGATTGTTGAATATTTTGAAAAAGA
ACGACTCTACCGGGTACCCTCGCACTGAGGGTGGACCGTCAAGTGAAATGTCAACGTCAATGAAACGCAA
CGACGCTACAAATAATCAAGAATTAGATAAGAATTCAACAGAGTTATTAAACTACTTAAAGCCCAAGCCT
CTTAATGATGGGTATGAGAATATTTCAAATAAGGACAGTTCTCATGAATTACTGAATATATTGCATGGTA
ATAAAAACAGCAGCGCCTTCAATAATAATGTATATGCAACTGACGGATATTCCTTGGCATCTGATAACAA
CGAAAATTCCTCAAATAAACTACTAAATATGCTGCAAAACAGGTCTAGTGCAATAAATGAGCCCAACTTC
GACGTCCGTTCGAATGGAACTTCAGGGTCTAATGAATTATTAAGCATTTTGCATAGGAAGCGGATCC
